>Addgene plasmid #191756 | pcDNA3.1_mGFP-FGFR3-K650Q | addgene full sequence | sequence record 382285 | Addgene NGS Result
GACGGATCGGGAGATCTCCCGATCCCCTATGGTGCACTCTCAGTACAATCTGCTCTGATGCCGCATAGTT
AAGCCAGTATCTGCTCCCTGCTTGTGTGTTGGAGGTCGCTGAGTAGTGCGCGAGCAAAATTTAAGCTACA
ACAAGGCAAGGCTTGACCGACAATTGCATGAAGAATCTGCTTAGGGTTAGGCGTTTTGCGCTGCTTCGCG
ATGTACGGGCCAGATATACGCGTTGACATTGATTATTGACTAGTTATTAATAGTAATCAATTACGGGGTC
ATTAGTTCATAGCCCATATATGGAGTTCCGCGTTACATAACTTACGGTAAATGGCCCGCCTGGCTGACCG
CCCAACGACCCCCGCCCATTGACGTCAATAATGACGTATGTTCCCATAGTAACGCCAATAGGGACTTTCC
ATTGACGTCAATGGGTGGAGTATTTACGGTAAACTGCCCACTTGGCAGTACATCAAGTGTATCATATGCC
AAGTACGCCCCCTATTGACGTCAATGACGGTAAATGGCCCGCCTGGCATTATGCCCAGTACATGACCTTA
TGGGACTTTCCTACTTGGCAGTACATCTACGTATTAGTCATCGCTATTACCATGGTGATGCGGTTTTGGC
AGTACATCAATGGGCGTGGATAGCGGTTTGACTCACGGGGATTTCCAAGTCTCCACCCCATTGACGTCAA
TGGGAGTTTGTTTTGGCACCAAAATCAACGGGACTTTCCAAAATGTCGTAACAACTCCGCCCCATTGACG
CAAATGGGCGGTAGGCGTGTACGGTGGGAGGTCTATATAAGCAGAGCTCTCTGGCTAACTAGAGAACCCA
CTGCTTACTGGCTTATCGAAATTAATACGACTCACTATAGGGAGACCCAAGCTGGCTAGCGTTTAAACTT
AAGCTTGCCACCATGGGCGCCCCTGCCTGCGCCCTCGCGCTCTGCGTGGCCGTGGCCATCGTGGCCGGCG
CCTCCTCGGGTACCATGAGCAAGGGCGAGGAGCTGTTCACCGGGGTGGTGCCCATCCTGGTCGAGCTGGA
CGGCGACGTAAACGGCCACAAGTTCAGCGTGTCCGGCGAGGGCGAGGGCGATGCCACCTACGGCAAGCTG
ACCCTGAAGTTCATCTGCACCACCGGCAAGCTGCCCGTGCCCTGGCCCACCCTCGTGACCACCCTGACCT
ACGGCGTGCAGTGCTTCAGCCGCTACCCCGACCACATGAAGCAGCACGACTTCTTCAAGTCCGCCATGCC
CGAAGGCTACGTCCAGGAGCGCACCATCTTCTTCAAGGACGACGGCAACTACAAGACCCGCGCCGAGGTG
AAGTTCGAGGGCGACACCCTGGTGAACCGCATCGAGCTGAAGGGCATCGACTTCAAGGAGGACGGCAACA
TCCTGGGGCACAAGCTGGAGTACAACTACAACAGCCACAACGTCTATATCATGGCCGACAAGCAGAAGAA
CGGCATCAAGGTGAACTTCAAGATCCGCCACAACATCGAGGACGGCAGCGTGCAGCTCGCCGACCACTAC
CAGCAGAACACCCCCATCGGCGACGGCCCCGTGCTGCTGCCCGACAACCACTACCTGAGTACCCAGTCCA
AACTGAGCAAAGACCCCAACGAGAAGCGCGATCACATGGTCCTGCTGGAGTTCGTGACCGCCGCCGGGAT
CACTCTCGGCATGGACGAGCTGTACAAGGAATTCGGTGGATCAGGTGGTAGTGGAGGTTCTGGTGGTTCA
GGTGGATCCGAGTCCTTGGGGACGGAGCAGCGCGTCGTGGGGCGAGCGGCAGAAGTCCCGGGCCCAGAGC
CCGGCCAGCAGGAGCAGTTGGTCTTCGGCAGCGGGGATGCTGTGGAGCTGAGCTGTCCCCCGCCCGGGGG
TGGTCCCATGGGGCCCACTGTCTGGGTCAAGGATGGCACAGGGCTGGTGCCCTCGGAGCGTGTCCTGGTG
GGGCCCCAGCGGCTGCAGGTGCTGAATGCCTCCCACGAGGACTCCGGGGCCTACAGCTGCCGGCAGCGGC
TCACGCAGCGCGTACTGTGCCACTTCAGTGTGCGGGTGACAGACGCTCCATCCTCGGGAGATGACGAAGA
CGGGGAGGACGAGGCTGAGGACACAGGTGTGGACACAGGGGCCCCTTACTGGACACGGCCCGAGCGGATG
GACAAGAAGCTGCTGGCCGTGCCGGCCGCCAACACCGTCCGCTTCCGCTGCCCAGCCGCTGGCAACCCCA
CTCCCTCCATCTCCTGGCTGAAGAACGGCAGGGAGTTCCGCGGCGAGCACCGCATTGGAGGCATCAAGCT
GCGGCATCAGCAGTGGAGCCTGGTCATGGAAAGCGTGGTGCCCTCGGACCGCGGCAACTACACCTGCGTC
GTGGAGAACAAGTTTGGCAGCATCCGGCAGACGTACACGCTGGACGTGCTGGAGCGCTCCCCGCACCGGC
CCATCCTGCAGGCGGGGCTGCCGGCCAACCAGACGGCGGTGCTGGGCAGCGACGTGGAGTTCCACTGCAA
GGTGTACAGTGACGCACAGCCCCACATCCAGTGGCTCAAGCACGTGGAGGTGAATGGCAGCAAGGTGGGC
CCGGACGGCACACCCTACGTTACCGTGCTCAAGACGGCGGGCGCTAACACCACCGACAAGGAGCTAGAGG
TTCTCTCCTTGCACAACGTCACCTTTGAGGACGCCGGGGAGTACACCTGCCTGGCGGGCAATTCTATTGG
GTTTTCTCATCACTCTGCGTGGCTGGTGGTGCTGCCAGCCGAGGAGGAGCTGGTGGAGGCTGACGAGGCG
GGCAGTGTGTATGCAGGCATCCTCAGCTACGGGGTGGGCTTCTTCCTGTTCATCCTGGTGGTGGCGGCTG
TGACGCTCTGCCGCCTGCGCAGCCCCCCCAAGAAAGGCCTGGGCTCCCCCACCGTGCACAAGATCTCCCG
CTTCCCGCTCAAGCGACAGGTGTCCCTGGAGTCCAACGCGTCCATGAGCTCCAACACACCACTGGTGCGC
ATCGCAAGGCTGTCCTCAGGGGAGGGCCCCACGCTGGCCAATGTCTCCGAGCTCGAGCTGCCTGCCGACC
CCAAATGGGAGCTGTCTCGGGCCCGGCTGACCCTGGGCAAGCCCCTTGGGGAGGGCTGCTTCGGCCAGGT
GGTCATGGCGGAGGCCATCGGCATTGACAAGGACCGGGCCGCCAAGCCTGTCACCGTAGCCGTGAAGATG
CTGAAAGACGATGCCACTGACAAGGACCTGTCGGACCTGGTGTCTGAGATGGAGATGATGAAGATGATCG
GGAAACACAAAAACATCATCAACCTGCTGGGCGCCTGCACGCAGGGCGGGCCCCTGTACGTGCTGGTGGA
GTACGCGGCCAAGGGTAACCTGCGGGAGTTTCTGCGGGCGCGGCGGCCCCCGGGCCTGGACTACTCCTTC
GACACCTGCAAGCCGCCCGAGGAGCAGCTCACCTTCAAGGACCTGGTGTCCTGTGCCTACCAGGTGGCCC
GGGGCATGGAGTACTTGGCCTCCCAGAAGTGCATCCACAGGGACCTGGCTGCCCGCAATGTGCTGGTGAC
CGAGGACAACGTGATGAAGATCGCAGACTTCGGGCTGGCCCGGGACGTGCACAACCTCGATTACTACAAG
CAGACAACCAACGGCCGGCTGCCCGTGAAGTGGATGGCGCCTGAGGCCTTGTTTGACCGAGTCTACACTC
ACCAGAGTGACGTCTGGTCCTTTGGGGTCCTGCTCTGGGAGATCTTCACGCTGGGGGGCTCCCCGTACCC
CGGCATCCCTGTGGAGGAGCTCTTCAAGCTGCTGAAGGAGGGCCACCGCATGGACAAGCCCGCCAACTGC
ACACACGACCTGTACATGATCATGCGGGAGTGCTGGCATGCCGCGCCCTCCCAGAGGCCCACCTTCAAGC
AGCTGGTGGAGGACCTGGACCGTGTCCTTACCGTGACGTCCACCGACGAGTACCTGGACCTGTCGGCGCC
TTTCGAGCAGTACTCCCCGGGTGGCCAGGACACCCCCAGCTCCAGCTCCTCAGGGGACGACTCCGTGTTT
GCCCACGACCTGCTGCCCCCGGCCCCACCCAGCAGTGGGGGCTCGCGGACGTGATAATCTAGAGGGCCCG
TTTAAACCCGCTGATCAGCCTCGACTGTGCCTTCTAGTTGCCAGCCATCTGTTGTTTGCCCCTCCCCCGT
GCCTTCCTTGACCCTGGAAGGTGCCACTCCCACTGTCCTTTCCTAATAAAATGAGGAAATTGCATCGCAT
TGTCTGAGTAGGTGTCATTCTATTCTGGGGGGTGGGGTGGGGCAGGACAGCAAGGGGGAGGATTGGGAAG
ACAATAGCAGGCATGCTGGGGATGCGGTGGGCTCTATGGCTTCTGAGGCGGAAAGAACCAGCTGGGGCTC
TAGGGGGTATCCCC
[124 nt withheld, positions 4425-4548]
C
[91 nt withheld, positions 4550-4640]
A
[49 nt withheld, positions 4642-4690]
CCTTTGACGTTGGAGTCCACGTTCTTT
[37 nt withheld, positions 4718-4754]
ACCCTATCTCGGTCTATTCTTTTGATTTATAAGGGATTTTGCCGATTTCGGCCTATTGGTTAAAAAATGA
GCTGATTTAACAAAAATTTAACGCGAATTAATTCTGTGGAATGTGTGTCAGTTAGGGTGTGGAAAGTCCC
CAGGCTCCCCAGCAGGCAGAAGTATGCAAAGCATGCATCTCAATTAGTCAGCAACCAGGTGTGGAAAGTC
CCCAGGCTCCCCAGCAGGCAGAAGTATGCAAAGCATGCATCTCAATTAGTCAGCAACCATAGTCCCGCCC
CTAACTCCGCCCATCCCGCCCCTAACTCCGCCCAGTTCCGCCCATTCTCCGCCCCATGGCTGACTAATTT
TTTTTATTTATGCAGAGGCCGAGGCCGCCTCTGCCTCTGAGCTATTCCAGAAGTAGTGAGGAGGCTTTTT
TGGAGGCCTAGGCTTTTGCAAAAAGCTCCCGGGAGCTTGTATATCCATTTTCGGATCTGATCAGCACGTG
ATGAAAAAGCCTGAACTCACCGCGACGTCTGTCGAGAAGTTTCTGATCGAAAAGTTCGACAGCGTCTCCG
ACCTGATGCAGCTCTCGGAGGGCGAAGAATCTCGTGCTTTCAGCTTCGATGTAGGAGGGCGTGGATATGT
CCTGCGGGTAAATAGCTGCGCCGATGGTTTCTACAAAGATCGTTATGTTTATCGGCACTTTGCATCGGCC
GCGCTCCCGATTCCGGAAGTGCTTGACATTGGGGAATTCAGCGAGAGCCTGACCTATTGCATCTCCCGCC
GTGCACAGGGTGTCACGTTGCAAGACCTGCCTGAAACCGAACTGCCCGCTGTTCTGCAGCCGGTCGCGGA
GGCCATGGATGCGATCGCTGCGGCCGATCTTAGCCAGACGAGCGGGTTCGGCCCATTCGGACCGCAAGGA
ATCGGTCAATACACTACATGGCGTGATTTCATATGCGCGATTGCTGATCCCCATGTGTATCACTGGCAAA
CTGTGATGGACGACACCGTCAGTGCGTCCGTCGCGCAGGCTCTCGATGAGCTGATGCTTTGGGCCGAGGA
CTGCCCCGAAGTCCGGCACCTCGTGCACGCGGATTTCGGCTCCAACAATGTCCTGACGGACAATGGCCGC
ATAACAGCGGTCATTGACTGGAGCGAGGCGATGTTCGGGGATTCCCAATACGAGGTCGCCAACATCTTCT
TCTGGAGGCCGTGGTTGGCTTGTATGGAGCAGCAGACGCGCTACTTCGAGCGGAGGCATCCGGAGCTTGC
AGGATCGCCGCGGCTCCGGGCGTATATGCTCCGCATTGGTCTTGACCAACTCTATCAGAGCTTGGTTGAC
GGCAATTTCGATGATGCAGCTTGGGCGCAGGGTCGATGCGACGCAATCGTCCGATCCGGAGCCGGGACTG
TCGGGCGTACACAAATCGCCCGCAGAAGCGCGGCCGTCTGGACCGATGGCTGTGTAGAAGTACTCGCCGA
TAGTGGAAACCGACGCCCCAGCACTCGTCCGAGGGCAAAGGAATAGCACGTGCTACGAGATTTCGATTCC
ACCGCCGCCTTCTATGAAAGGTTGGGCTTCGGAATCGTTTTCCGGGACGCCGGCTGGATGATCCTCCAGC
GCGGGGATCTCATGCTGGAGTTCTTCGCCCACCCCAACTTGTTTATTGCAGCTTATAATGGTTACAAATA
AAGCAATAGCATCACAAATTTCACAAATAAAGCATTTTTTTCACTGCATTCTAGTTGTGGTTTGTCCAAA
CTCATCAATGTATCTTATCATGTCTGTATACCGTCGACCTCTAGCTAGAGCTTGGCGTAATCATGGTCAT
AGCTGTTTCCTGTGTGAAATTGTTATCCGCTCACAATTCCACACAACATACGAGCCGGAAGCATAAAGTG
TAAAGCCTGGGGTGCCTAATGAGTGAGCTAACTCACATTAATTGCGTTGCGCTCACTGCCCGCTTTCCAG
TCGGGAAACCTGTCGTGCCAGCTGCATTAATGAATCGGCCAACGCGCGGGGAGAGGCGGTTTGCGTATTG
GGCGCTCTTCCGCTTCCTCGCTCACTGACTCGCTGCGCTCGGTCGTTCGGCTGCGGCGAGCGGTATCAGC
TCACTCAAAGGCGGTAATACGGTTATCCACAGAATCAGGGGATAACGCAGGAAAGAACATGTGAGCAAAA
GGCCAGCAAAAGGCCAGGAACCGTAAAAAGGCCGCGTTGCTGGCGTTTTTCCATAGGCTCCGCCCCCCTG
ACGAGCATCACAAAAATCGACGCTCAAGTCAGAGGTGGCGAAACCCGACAGGACTATAAAGATACCAGGC
GTTTCCCCCTGGAAGCTCCCTCGTGCGCTCTCCTGTTCCGACCCTGCCGCTTACCGGATACCTGTCCGCC
TTTCTCCCTTCGGGAAGCGTGGCGCTTTCTCATAGCTCACGCTGTAGGTATCTCAGTTCGGTGTAGGTCG
TTCGCTCCAAGCTGGGCTGTGTGCACGAACCCCCCGTTCAGCCCGACCGCTGCGCCTTATCCGGTAACTA
TCGTCTTGAGTCCAACCCGGTAAGACACGACTTATCGCCACTGGCAGCAGCCACTGGTAACAGGATTAGC
AGAGCGAGGTATGTAGGCGGTGCTACAGAGTTCTTGAAGTGGTGGCCTAACTACGGCTACACTAGAAGAA
CAGTATTTGGTATCTGCGCTCTGCTGAAGCCAGTTACCTTCGGAAAAAGAGTTGGTAGCTCTTGATCCGG
CAAACAAACCACCGCTGGTAGCGGTGGTTTTTTTGTTTGCAAGCAGCAGATTACGCGCAGAAAAAAAGGA
TCTCAAGAAGATCCTTTGATCTTTTCTACGGGGTCTGACGCTCAGTGGAACGAAAACTCACGTTAAGGGA
TTTTGGTCATGAGATTATCAAAAAGGATCTTCACCTAGATCCTTTTAAATTAAAAATGAAGTTTTAAATC
AATCTAAAGTATATATGAGTAAACTTGGTCTGACAGTTACCAATGCTTAATCAGTGAGGCACCTATCTCA
GCGATCTGTCTATTTCGTTCATCCATAGTTGCCTGACTCCCCGTCGTGTAGATAACTACGATACGGGAGG
GCTTACCATCTGGCCCCAGTGCTGCAATGATACCGCGAGACCCACGCTCACCGGCTCCAGATTTATCAGC
AATAAACCAGCCAGCCGGAAGGGCCGAGCGCAGAAGTGGTCCTGCAACTTTATCCGCCTCCATCCAGTCT
ATTAATTGTTGCCGGGAAGCTAGAGTAAGTAGTTCGCCAGTTAATAGTTTGCGCAACGTTGTTGCCATTG
CTACAGGCATCGTGGTGTCACGCTCGTCGTTTGGTATGGCTTCATTCAGCTCCGGTTCCCAACGATCAAG
GCGAGTTACATGATCCCCCATGTTGTGCAAAAAAGCGGTTAGCTCCTTCGGTCCTCCGATCGTTGTCAGA
AGTAAGTTGGCCGCAGTGTTATCACTCATGGTTATGGCAGCACTGCATAATTCTCTTACTGTCATGCCAT
CCGTAAGATGCTTTTCTGTGACTGGTGAGTACTCAACCAAGTCATTCTGAGAATAGTGTATGCGGCGACC
GAGTTGCTCTTGCCCGGCGTCAATACGGGATAATACCGCGCCACATAGCAGAACTTTAAAAGTGCTCATC
ATTGGAAAACGTTCTTCGGGGCGAAAACTCTCAAGGATCTTACCGCTGTTGAGATCCAGTTCGATGTAAC
CCACTCGTGCACCCAACTGATCTTCAGCATCTTTTACTTTCACCAGCGTTTCTGGGTGAGCAAAAACAGG
AAGGCAAAATGCCGCAAAAAAGGGAATAAGGGCGACACGGAAATGTTGAATACTCATACTCTTCCTTTTT
CAATATTATTGAAGCATTTATCAGGGTTATTGTCTCATGAGCGGATACATATTTGAATGTATTTAGAAAA
ATAAACAAATAGGGGTTCCGCGCACATTTCCCCGAAAAGTGCCACCTGACGTC
Features (pLannotate 1.2.2; 21 found; start..end, strand, type, name):
     28..80      -  misc_feature   bom (fragment): basis of mobility region from pBR322
    235..614     +  enhancer       CMV enhancer: human cytomegalovirus immediate early enhancer
    615..818     +  promoter       CMV promoter: human cytomegalovirus (CMV) immediate early promoter
    814..847     +  LTR            5' LTR (truncated) (fragment): truncated 5' long terminal repeat (LTR) from HIV-1
    863..881     +  promoter       T7 promoter: promoter for bacteriophage T7 RNA polymerase
    998..1708    +  CDS            mEGFP: mEGFP is a basic (constitutively fluorescent) green fluorescent protein published in 2002, derived from Aequorea victoria. It has moderate acid sensitivity.
   1757..4111    +  CDS            FGFR3: FGFR3_HUMAN - Also known as JTK4. Experimental evidence at protein level: Swiss-Prot protein existence level 1. Tyrosine-protein kinase that acts as cell-surface receptor for fibroblast growth factors and plays an essential role in the regulation of cell proliferation, differentiation and apoptosis. Plays an essential role in the regulation of chondrocyte differentiation, proliferation and apoptosis, and is required for normal skeleton development. Regulates both osteogenesis and postnatal bone mineralization by osteoblasts. Promotes apoptosis in chondrocytes, but can also promote cancer cell
   4155..4379    +  polyA_signal   bGH poly(A) signal: bovine growth hormone polyadenylation signal
   4383..4404    +  promoter       SV40 promoter (fragment): SV40 enhancer and early promoter
   4425..4853    +  rep_origin     f1 ori (sequence partly withheld): f1 bacteriophage origin of replication; arrow indicates direction of (+) strand synthesis
   4867..5196    +  promoter       SV40 promoter: SV40 enhancer and early promoter
   5245..6270    +  CDS            HygR: aminoglycoside phosphotransferase from E. coli; aph(4)-Ia; confers resistance to hygromycin
   6280..6405    +  CDS            ble (fragment): BLE_KLEPN - Experimental evidence at protein level: Swiss-Prot protein existence level 1. Binding protein with a strong affinity to the bleomycin family of antibiotics. Binds to CL990; an antimitotic-antibiotic compound. From Klebsiella pneumoniae.
   6400..6521    +  polyA_signal   SV40 poly(A) signal: SV40 polyadenylation signal
   6594..6610    -  protein_bind   lac operator: The lac repressor binds to the lac operator to inhibit transcription in E. coli. This inhibition can be relieved by adding lactose or isopropyl-β-D-thiogalactopyranoside (IPTG). lac repressor encoded by lacI
   6618..6648    -  promoter       lac promoter: promoter for the E. coli lac operon
   6663..6684    -  protein_bind   CAP binding site: CAP binding activates transcription in the presence of cAMP. E. coli catabolite activator protein
   6697..6789    -  CDS            lacI (fragment): lac repressor; lacI; The lac repressor binds to the lac operator to inhibit transcription in E. coli. This inhibition can be relieved by adding lactose or isopropyl-β-D-thiogalactopyranoside (IPTG).
   6972..7560    -  rep_origin     ori: high-copy-number ColE1/pMB1/pBR322/pUC origin of replication
   7731..8591    -  CDS            AmpR: β-lactamase; bla; confers resistance to ampicillin, carbenicillin, and related antibiotics
   8592..8696    -  promoter       AmpR promoter: bla
