[The description below was written by a language model from this plasmid's Addgene catalogue record and pLannotate feature annotations shown in this document.]
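Description:
pcDNA3.1_mGFP-FGFR3-K650Q is a mammalian expression plasmid of about 8.7 kb, built on a hygromycin-selectable pcDNA3.1 backbone. It encodes human fibroblast growth factor receptor 3 (isoform IIIc) fused to monomeric GFP. In E. coli it is maintained through a high-copy ColE1/pUC-type origin and selected with ampicillin via the β-lactamase gene. An f1 phage origin is also present. For stable selection in mammalian cells, an SV40 enhancer/early promoter drives the hygromycin phosphotransferase gene, followed by an SV40 polyadenylation signal. The automated annotation also reports several short fragments (bom, HIV-1 LTR, ble, lacI, and lac promoter/operator elements). These look like backbone remnants or sequence-similarity hits rather than functional parts of the design.

The 3.2 kb insert was cloned between HindIII and XbaI sites, both retained. It is transcribed from the human CMV immediate-early enhancer and promoter and terminated by the bovine growth hormone polyadenylation signal. A T7 promoter lies just upstream of the coding region. The annotated mEGFP coding sequence precedes the FGFR3 sequence, consistent with the recorded N-terminal tag; the record does not describe how the tag is arranged relative to the receptor's signal peptide. The receptor carries the c.1948A>C change producing K650Q in the kinase domain, a substitution associated with hypochondroplasia, together with a deliberately introduced silent change, c.1938C>T. The construct is intended for expressing fluorescently labelled mutant receptor in cultured mammalian cells. The associated study used total internal reflection fluorescence microscopy to measure FGFR3 signalling at the cell membrane and compare activation across FGFR3 mutants.
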