Addgene plasmid #191756: pcDNA3.1_mGFP-FGFR3-K650Q
Purpose: Expression of N-terminally mGFP labelled mutated FGFR3 (isoform IIIc)-K650Q mutation (associated with HCH; target mutation: c.1948A>C; silent mutation added on purpose: c.1938C>T)
Depositing lab: Irene Tiemann-Boege. Depositing organization: Johannes Kepler Universitaet Linz. Publication: Measurement of FGFR3 signaling at the cell membrane via total internal reflection fluorescence microscopy to compare the activation of FGFR3 mutants. Hartl I, Brumovska V, Striedner Y, Yasari A, Schutz GJ, Sevcsik E, Tiemann-Boege I. J Biol Chem. 2023 Feb;299(2):102832. doi: 10.1016/j.jbc.2022.102832. Epub 2022 Dec 27. PubMed 36581204.
Backbone
  Vector backbone: pcDNA3.1
  Backbone size w/o insert (bp): 5529
  Total vector size (bp): 8724
  Vector type: Mammalian Expression
  Selectable markers: Hygromycin
Growth in bacteria
  Bacterial resistance: Ampicillin, 100 μg/mL
  Growth temperature: 37°C
  Growth strain: DH5alpha
  Copy number: Unknown
Gene/Insert
  Gene/Insert name: mGFP-FGFR3IIIc
  Species: H. sapiens (human)
  Insert size (bp): 3195
  Mutation: c.1948A>C (p.K650Q) + silent mutation c.1938C>T generated on purpose
  GenBank ID: NM_000142.5
  Tag / fusion protein: mGFP (N terminal on insert)
  Entrez Gene: FGFR3 (a.k.a. ACH, CD333, CEK2, HSFGFR3EX, JTK4)
  Cloning method: Restriction Enzyme; 5′ cloning site HindIII (not destroyed); 3′ cloning site XbaI (not destroyed)
  Sequencing primers: 5′ CMV_F; 3′ pcDNA3.1_R
Terms and licenses: Academic/Nonprofit Terms; Industry Terms: Not Available to Industry
How to cite: pcDNA3.1_mGFP-FGFR3-K650Q was a gift from Irene Tiemann-Boege (Addgene plasmid # 191756 ; http://n2t.net/addgene:191756 ; RRID:Addgene_191756)
