>Addgene plasmid #191756 | pcDNA3.1_mGFP-FGFR3-K650Q | depositor partial sequence | sequence record 373068 | FGFR3_Reg4_F (TCCTTCGACACCTGCAAGCC)
CTTCGACACCTGCAAGCCGCCCGAGGAGCAGCTCACCTTCAAGGACCTGGTGTCCTGTGCCTACCAGGTG
GCCCGGGGCATGGAGTACTTGGCCTCCCAGAAGTGCATCCACAGGGACCTGGCTGCCCGCAATGTGCTGG
TGACCGAGGACAACGTGATGAAGATCGCAGACTTCGGGCTGGCCCGGGACGTGCACAACCTCGATTACTA
CAAGCAGACAACCAACGGCCGGCTGCCCGTGAAGTGGATGGCGCCTGAGGCCTTGTTTGACCGAGTCTAC
ACTCACCAGAGTGACGTCTGGTCCTTTGGGGTCCTGCTCTGGGAGATCTTCACGCTGGGGGGCTCCCCGT
ACCCCGGCATCCCTGTGGAGGAGCTCTTCAAGCTGCTGAAGGAGGGCCACCGCATGGACAAGCCCGCCAA
CTGCACACACGACCTGTACATGATCATGCGGGAGTGCTGGCATGCCGCGCCCTCCCAGAGGCCCACCTTC
AAGCAGCTGGTGGAGGACCTGGACCGTGTCCTTACCGTGACGTCCACCGACGAGTACCTGGACCTGTCGG
CGCCTTTCGAGCAGTACTCCCCGGGTGGCCAGGACACCCCCAGCTCCAGCTCCTCAGGGGACGACTCCGT
GTTTGCCCACGACCTGCTGCCCCCGGCCCCACCCAGCAGTGGGGGCTCGCGGACGTGATAATCTAGAGGG
CCCGTTTAAACCCGCTGATCAGCCTCGACTGTGCCTTCTAGTTGCCAGCCATCTGTTGTTTGCCCCTCCC
CCGTGCCTTCCTTGACCCTGGAAGGTGCCACTCCCACTGTCCTTTCCTAATAAAATGAGGAAATTGCATC
GCATTGTCTGAGTAGGTGTCATTCTATTCTGGGGGGT
